Addgene plasmid #39756: KHBD00750
Depositing lab: Bart Deplancke. Depositing organization: Swiss Federal Institute of Technology (EPFL). Publication: Automated protein-DNA interaction screening of Drosophila regulatory elements. Korneel Hens, Jean-Daniel Feuz, Alina Isakova, Antonina Lagovitina, Andreas Massouras, Julien Bryois, Patrick Callaerts, Susan E. Celniker, Bart Deplancke. Nat Methods. 2011 Oct 30;8(12):1065-70. 10.1038/nmeth.1763 PubMed 22037703.
Backbone
  Vector backbone: pDONR221
  Backbone manufacturer: Invitrogen
  Backbone size w/o insert (bp): 2536
  Vector type: Gateway DONR vector
Growth in bacteria
  Bacterial resistance: Kanamycin, 50 μg/mL
  Growth temperature: 37°C
  Growth strain: DH5alpha
  Copy number: High Copy
Gene/Insert
  Gene/Insert name: CG7895 (alt names: FBgn0004110; tin; tinman)
  Species: D. melanogaster (fly)
  Insert size (bp): 1248
  Entrez Gene: tin (a.k.a. Dmel_CG7895, CG7895, DROHOXHK4, DROHOXNK4, DmNK-4, Dmel\CG7895, HOX, NK-4, NK-4/msh-2, NK4, NK4/msh-2, NKX2.5, TIN, Tin, msh-2, msh2, tin/NK4)
  Promoter: none
  Cloning method: Gateway Cloning
  Sequencing primers: 5′ M13-F20; 3′ M13R
Terms and licenses: Academic/Nonprofit Terms; Industry Terms: Not Available to Industry
Depositor comments: Please note that the ORFs in this collection were cloned open-ended (without a stop codon).
How to cite: KHBD00750 was a gift from Bart Deplancke (Addgene plasmid # 39756 ; http://n2t.net/addgene:39756 ; RRID:Addgene_39756)
