[The description below was written by a language model from this plasmid's Addgene catalogue record.]
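Description:
KHBD00750 is a Gateway entry clone built in the pDONR221 backbone, carrying the open reading frame of the Drosophila melanogaster gene tinman (tin, CG7895, also known as NK-4 or msh-2). The insert is about 1.25 kb in a backbone of roughly 2.5 kb. The plasmid is maintained in E. coli at high copy number under kanamycin selection. As is standard for clones made by Gateway recombination into a DONR vector, the ORF would be expected to sit between attL recombination sites, although no feature table is provided with the record to confirm the individual elements. M13 forward and reverse primer sites flanking the insert are used for sequence verification.

The construct contains no promoter driving the insert, so it is not an expression plasmid in itself. It serves as a shuttle from which the tinman coding sequence can be transferred by LR recombination into any compatible destination vector that supplies the promoter, tags and host-specific elements. The depositor notes that the ORFs in this collection were cloned open-ended, without a stop codon, which permits in-frame C-terminal fusions in the destination vector; it also means that a stop codon must be provided downstream. The clone belongs to a collection of Drosophila ORF clones generated for a study on automated screening of protein–DNA interactions at fly regulatory elements. Its typical use is therefore as a source of the tinman ORF for such interaction assays or for other fusion-protein expression applications.
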