>Addgene plasmid #39756 | KHBD00750 | depositor partial sequence | sequence record 50196 | KHBD00750 sequence 1248 bps
ATGTTGCAGCACCATCAGCAGCAGGCTCAATCGGGTGGCTACTACGATCACTACACTCAGTCCCCCAGTC
CGGGCAGCCTGACGAACGCGGATGCCCTGAACACCACTCCATTTTCGGTCAAGGATATCCTGAACATGGT
CAACCAAACGGAGGCCTACGAAGGTTCCTACGGGCATATCGATGGCGCGGCGACTGCCTCGGCGCTCTTC
GCCGCCGGTGAGTACCAGAATCCCCACCAGTACCTCAACCACCAGCAGCATCAGCAATCCGAGCTGCCGA
TTCCGCAGCAGCAACTGCATCACCAACACTTGGACGATGGCGCCACCACATCGTCGTCCCTATCGCCACT
CTTGCCACCCCCGCCGCACCAGCTGTACGGCGGATACCAGGACTACGGTATGCCCGCCCACATGTTCCAG
CACCATCACGGACATCCCCACCAGAGTTTCCAGCACTCCGCCTCGGCCTACAACATGTCCGCCTCGCAGT
TCTACGCCGGCGCCTCGGCCACGGCCTACCAGACCCCCGCCACCTACAACTACAACTACGCCGGATCTGG
TGAGGTGTACGGTGGAGCCACGCCCTCGGCGGTGGGCATCAAGAGCGAGTACATACCCACGCCATACGTC
ACGCCCTCGCCCACCCTGGACCTCAACAGCTCCGCTGAGGTGGACAGCCTGCAAGCTCCGACGCAGAAGC
TGTGCGTCAATCCCCTGTCGCAGCGCCTCATGGAGACCGCTAGCAACTCGTCCTCCCTAAGGAGCATCTA
CGGTTCAGATGAGGGCGCCAAAAAAAAGGATAACAGCCAGGTGACCTCCTCGCGTTCCGAGCTGCGAAAA
AACAGCATCAGTGGGAACAGCAATCCGGGGAGCAACAGTGGTTCCACCAAGCCCCGGATGAAGCGAAAGC
CTCGCGTGCTCTTTTCCCAGGCACAGGTCCTGGAGCTGGAGTGTCGCTTTCGACTCAAAAAGTATCTGAC
GGGTGCGGAGCGCGAGATAATCGCGCAAAAGCTTAACCTGTCGGCCACCCAAGTGAAGATTTGGTTCCAG
AATCGGCGCTACAAATCGAAACGTGGCGACATCGACTGCGAGGGCATCGCCAAGCATCTGAAGTTGAAGT
CCGAGCCCCTGGACTCGCCCACTTCTCTGCCCCCGCCGATTCCCAACCACGTGATGTGGCCCCCAACCAT
GCAGCAATCGCAGCAGCAGCAGCAGCATCATGCACAGCAGCAACAGATGCAGCACATG
