>Addgene plasmid #39756 | KHBD00750 | addgene partial sequence | sequence record 52422 | M13Rev
GATTTTATTTTGACTGATAGTGACCTGTTCGTTGCAACAAATTGATAAGCAATGCTTTCTTATAATGCCA
ACTTTGTACAAGAAAGTTGGCAACATGTGCTGCATCTGTTGCTGCTGTGCATGATGCTGCTGCTGCTGCT
GCGATTGCTGCATGGTTGGGGGCCACATCACGTGGTTGGGAATCGGCGGGGGCAGAGAAGTGGGCGAGTC
CAGGGGCTCGGACTTCAACTTCAGATGCTTGGCGATGCCCTCGCAGTCGATGTCGCCACGTTTCGATTTG
TAGCGCCGATTCTGGAACCAAATCTTCACTTGGGTGGCCGACAGGTTAAGCTTTTGCGCGATTATCTCGC
GCTCCGCACCCGTCAGATACTTTTTGAGTCGAAAGCGACACTCCAGCTCCAGGACCTGTGCCTGGGAAAA
GAGCACGCGAGGCTTTCGCTTCATCCGGGGCTTGGTGGAACCACTGTTGCTCCCCGGATTGCTGTTCCCA
CTGATGCTGTTTTTTCGCAGCTCGGAACGCGAGGAGGTCACCTGGCTGTTATCCTTTTTTTTGGCGCCCT
CATCTGAACCGTAGATGCTCCTTAGGGAGGACGAGTTGCTAGCGGTCTCCATGAGGCGCTGCGACAGGGG
ATTGACGCACAGCTTCTGCGTCGGAGCTTGCAGGCTGTCCACCTCAGCGGAGCTGTTGAGGTCCAGGGTG
GGCGAGGGCGTGACGTATGGCGTGGGTATGTACTCGCTCTTGATGCCCACCGCCGAGGGCGTGGCTCCAC
CGTACACCTCACCAGATCCGGCGTA
